Addgene plasmid #203757: mEos3.2FP
Purpose: Encodes the membrane anchor of NRas, including the last 10 residues of the C terminus with 1 farnesylation and 1 palmitoylation, with mEos3.2 fused to the N terminus. Used as a fluorescent plasma membrane probe.
Depositing lab: Sarah Veatch. Depositing organization: University of Michigan. Publication: Membrane phase separation drives responsive assembly of receptor signaling domains. Shelby SA, Castello-Serrano I, Wisser KC, Levental I, Veatch SL. Nat Chem Biol. 2023 Jun;19(6):750-758. doi: 10.1038/s41589-023-01268-8. Epub 2023 Mar 30. PubMed 36997644.
Backbone
  Vector backbone: mEos3.2-C1
  Backbone manufacturer: Addgene; Michael Davidson's lab
  Vector type: Mammalian Expression
Growth in bacteria
  Bacterial resistance: Kanamycin, 50 μg/mL
  Growth temperature: 37°C
  Growth strain: DH5alpha
  Copy number: High Copy
Gene/Insert
  Gene/Insert name: NRas c-term
  Species: H. sapiens (human)
  Entrez Gene: NRAS (a.k.a. ALPS4, CMNS, KRAS, N-ras, NCMS, NRAS1, NS6)
  Tag / fusion protein: mEos3.2 (N terminal on insert)
  Cloning method: Restriction Enzyme; 5′ cloning site Unknown (unknown if destroyed)
Resource information
  A portion of this plasmid was derived from a plasmid made by: Insert DNA courtesy of the John Hancock lab
Terms and licenses: Academic/Nonprofit Terms; Industry Terms: Not Available to Industry
How to cite: mEos3.2FP was a gift from Sarah Veatch (Addgene plasmid # 203757 ; http://n2t.net/addgene:203757 ; RRID:Addgene_203757)
