[The description below was written by a language model from this plasmid's Addgene catalogue record and pLannotate feature annotations shown in this document.]
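Description:
mEos3.2FP is a mammalian expression plasmid built on the mEos3.2-C1 backbone, a C1-style vector in which a fluorescent protein sits upstream of a multiple cloning site so that inserts are fused to its C terminus. It is about 4.7 kb and replicates in E. coli from a high-copy ColE1/pUC-type origin. It also carries an f1 phage origin. Selection relies on a single NeoR/KanR (Tn5 aminoglycoside phosphotransferase) cassette placed behind tandem bacterial (bla) and SV40 early promoters and terminated by the HSV TK polyadenylation signal. This gives kanamycin resistance in bacteria and can confer G418 resistance in transfected mammalian cells. The short ble, bGH poly(A) and large T antigen matches in the feature table are fragmentary annotations, probably not functional elements.

The expression cassette uses the CMV immediate-early enhancer and promoter to drive mEos3.2, a monomeric green-to-red photoconvertible fluorescent protein derived from Lobophyllia hemprichii, followed by the SV40 poly(A) signal. According to the catalogue entry, the last 10 residues of the human NRas C terminus are fused to the C-terminal end of mEos3.2. This segment is the NRas membrane anchor and receives one farnesyl and one palmitoyl modification. The automated annotation does not label this short insert as its own feature; it presumably lies in or just after the residual MCS region downstream of the mEos3.2 coding sequence. The cloning sites used are not recorded.

The lipid modifications target the fluorescent protein to the inner leaflet of the plasma membrane without the NRas signalling domain, so the construct works as a minimal fluorescent plasma membrane probe. The associated publication used it in work on membrane phase separation and the assembly of receptor signalling domains. Photoconvertibility also makes mEos3.2 suitable for single-molecule localization imaging.
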