Features (pLannotate 1.2.2; 14 found; start..end, strand, type, name):
     61..364     +  enhancer       CMV enhancer: human cytomegalovirus immediate early enhancer
    365..568     +  promoter       CMV promoter: human cytomegalovirus (CMV) immediate early promoter
    613..1290    +  CDS            mEos3.2: mEos3.2 is a photoconvertible green/yellow fluorescent protein published in 2012, derived from Lobophyllia hemprichii. It is reported to be a rapidly-maturing monomer with moderate acid sensitivity.
   1293..1326    +  misc_feature   MCS (fragment): multiple cloning site
   1379..1463    +  CDS            large T antigen (fragment): large T antigen from SV40 (simian virus 40)
   1486..1607    +  polyA_signal   SV40 poly(A) signal: SV40 polyadenylation signal
   1641..2069    -  rep_origin     f1 ori (sequence partly withheld): f1 bacteriophage origin of replication; arrow indicates direction of (+) strand synthesis
   2096..2200    +  promoter       AmpR promoter: bla
   2202..2559    +  promoter       SV40 promoter: SV40 enhancer and early promoter
   2594..3388    +  CDS            NeoR/KanR: aminoglycoside phosphotransferase from Tn5; aph(3')-II (or nptII); confers resistance to neomycin, kanamycin, and G418 (Geneticin®)
   3409..3561    +  CDS            ble (fragment): BLE_KLEPN - Experimental evidence at protein level: Swiss-Prot protein existence level 1. Binding protein with a strong affinity to the bleomycin family of antibiotics. Binds to CL990; an antimitotic-antibiotic compound. From Klebsiella pneumoniae.
   3620..3667    +  polyA_signal   HSV TK poly(A) signal: herpes simplex virus thymidine kinase polyadenylation signal (Cole and Stacy, 1985)
   3758..3774    -  polyA_signal   bGH poly(A) signal (fragment): bovine growth hormone polyadenylation signal
   3996..4584    +  rep_origin     ori: high-copy-number ColE1/pMB1/pBR322/pUC origin of replication
>Addgene plasmid #203757 | mEos3.2FP | addgene full sequence | sequence record 403337 | Addgene NGS Result
TAGTTATTAATAGTAATCAATTACGGGGTCATTAGTTCATAGCCCATATATGGAGTTCCGCGTTACATAA
CTTACGGTAAATGGCCCGCCTGGCTGACCGCCCAACGACCCCCGCCCATTGACGTCAATAATGACGTATG
TTCCCATAGTAACGCCAATAGGGACTTTCCATTGACGTCAATGGGTGGAGTATTTACGGTAAACTGCCCA
CTTGGCAGTACATCAAGTGTATCATATGCCAAGTACGCCCCCTATTGACGTCAATGACGGTAAATGGCCC
GCCTGGCATTATGCCCAGTACATGACCTTATGGGACTTTCCTACTTGGCAGTACATCTACGTATTAGTCA
TCGCTATTACCATGGTGATGCGGTTTTGGCAGTACATCAATGGGCGTGGATAGCGGTTTGACTCACGGGG
ATTTCCAAGTCTCCACCCCATTGACGTCAATGGGAGTTTGTTTTGGCACCAAAATCAACGGGACTTTCCA
AAATGTCGTAACAACTCCGCCCCATTGACGCAAATGGGCGGTAGGCGTGTACGGTGGGAGGTCTATATAA
GCAGAGCTGGTTTAGTGAACCGTCAGATCCGCTAGCGCTACCGGTCGCCACCATGAGTGCGATTAAGCCA
GACATGAAGATCAAACTCCGTATGGAAGGCAACGTAAACGGGCACCACTTTGTGATCGACGGAGATGGTA
CAGGCAAGCCTTTTGAGGGAAAACAGAGTATGGATCTTGAAGTCAAAGAGGGCGGACCTCTGCCTTTTGC
CTTTGATATCCTGACCACTGCATTCCATTACGGCAACAGGGTATTCGCCAAATATCCAGACAACATACAA
GACTATTTTAAGCAGTCGTTTCCTAAGGGGTATTCGTGGGAACGAAGCTTGACTTTCGAAGACGGGGGCA
TTTGCAACGCCAGAAACGACATAACAATGGAAGGGGACACTTTCTATAATAAAGTTCGATTTTATGGTAC
CAACTTTCCCGCCAATGGTCCAGTTATGCAGAAGAAGACGCTGAAATGGGAGCCCTCCACTGAGAAAATG
TATGTGCGTGATGGAGTGCTGACGGGTGATATTGAGATGGCTTTGTTGCTTGAAGGAAATGCCCATTACC
GATGTGACTTCAGAACTACTTACAAAGCTAAGGAGAAGGGTGTCAAGTTACCAGGCGCCCACTTTGTGGA
CCACTGCATTGAGATTTTAAGCCATGACAAAGATTACAACAAGGTTAAGCTGTATGAGCATGCTGTTGCT
CATTCTGGATTGCCTGACAATGCCAGACGATTCTCGAGCTCAAGCTTGAATTCTGCAGTCGACGGTTGTA
TGGGATTGCCATGTGTGGTGATGTAAGGATCCACCGGATCTAGATAACTGATCATAATCAGCCATACCAC
ATTTGTAGAGGTTTTACTTGCTTTAAAAAACCTCCCACACCTCCCCCTGAACCTGAAACATAAAATGAAT
GCAATTGTTGTTGTTAACTTGTTTATTGCAGCTTATAATGGTTACAAATAAAGCAATAGCATCACAAATT
TCACAAATAAAGCATTTTTTTCACTGCATTCTAGTTGTGGTTTGTCCAAACTCATCAATGTATCTTAACG
CGTAAATTGTAAGCGTTAATATTTTGTTAAAATTCGCGTTAAATTTTTGTTAAATCAGCTCATTTTTTAA
CCAATAGGCCGAAATCGGCAAAATCCCTTATAAATCAAAAGAATAGACCGAGATAGGGT
[37 nt withheld, positions 1740-1776]
AAAGAACGTGGACTCCAACGTCAAAGG
[49 nt withheld, positions 1804-1852]
T
[91 nt withheld, positions 1854-1944]
G
[124 nt withheld, positions 1946-2069]
CAGGTGGCACTTTTCGGGGAAATGTGCGCGGAACCCCTATTTGTTTATTTTTCTAAATACATTCAAATAT
GTATCCGCTCATGAGACAATAACCCTGATAAATGCTTCAATAATATTGAAAAAGGAAGAGTCCTGAGGCG
GAAAGAACCAGCTGTGGAATGTGTGTCAGTTAGGGTGTGGAAAGTCCCCAGGCTCCCCAGCAGGCAGAAG
TATGCAAAGCATGCATCTCAATTAGTCAGCAACCAGGTGTGGAAAGTCCCCAGGCTCCCCAGCAGGCAGA
AGTATGCAAAGCATGCATCTCAATTAGTCAGCAACCATAGTCCCGCCCCTAACTCCGCCCATCCCGCCCC
TAACTCCGCCCAGTTCCGCCCATTCTCCGCCCCATGGCTGACTAATTTTTTTTATTTATGCAGAGGCCGA
GGCCGCCTCGGCCTCTGAGCTATTCCAGAAGTAGTGAGGAGGCTTTTTTGGAGGCCTAGGCTTTTGCAAA
GATCGATCAAGAGACAGGATGAGGATCGTTTCGCATGATTGAACAAGATGGATTGCACGCAGGTTCTCCG
GCCGCTTGGGTGGAGAGGCTATTCGGCTATGACTGGGCACAACAGACAATCGGCTGCTCTGATGCCGCCG
TGTTCCGGCTGTCAGCGCAGGGGCGCCCGGTTCTTTTTGTCAAGACCGACCTGTCCGGTGCCCTGAATGA
ACTGCAAGACGAGGCAGCGCGGCTATCGTGGCTGGCCACGACGGGCGTTCCTTGCGCAGCTGTGCTCGAC
GTTGTCACTGAAGCGGGAAGGGACTGGCTGCTATTGGGCGAAGTGCCGGGGCAGGATCTCCTGTCATCTC
ACCTTGCTCCTGCCGAGAAAGTATCCATCATGGCTGATGCAATGCGGCGGCTGCATACGCTTGATCCGGC
TACCTGCCCATTCGACCACCAAGCGAAACATCGCATCGAGCGAGCACGTACTCGGATGGAAGCCGGTCTT
GTCGATCAGGATGATCTGGACGAAGAGCATCAGGGGCTCGCGCCAGCCGAACTGTTCGCCAGGCTCAAGG
CGAGCATGCCCGACGGCGAGGATCTCGTCGTGACCCATGGCGATGCCTGCTTGCCGAATATCATGGTGGA
AAATGGCCGCTTTTCTGGATTCATCGACTGTGGCCGGCTGGGTGTGGCGGACCGCTATCAGGACATAGCG
TTGGCTACCCGTGATATTGCTGAAGAGCTTGGCGGCGAATGGGCTGACCGCTTCCTCGTGCTTTACGGTA
TCGCCGCTCCCGATTCGCAGCGCATCGCCTTCTATCGCCTTCTTGACGAGTTCTTCTGAGCGGGACTCTG
GGGTTCGAAATGACCGACCAAGCGACGCCCAACCTGCCATCACGAGATTTCGATTCCACCGCCGCCTTCT
ATGAAAGGTTGGGCTTCGGAATCGTTTTCCGGGACGCCGGCTGGATGATCCTCCAGCGCGGGGATCTCAT
GCTGGAGTTCTTCGCCCACCCTAGGGGGAGGCTAACTGAAACACGGAAGGAGACAATACCGGAAGGAACC
CGCGCTATGACGGCAATAAAAAGACAGAATAAAACGCACGGTGTTGGGTCGTTTGTTCATAAACGCGGGG
TTCGGTCCCAGGGCTGGCACTCTGTCGATACCCCACCGAGACCCCATTGGGGCCAATACGCCCGCGTTTC
TTCCTTTTCCCCACCCCACCCCCCAAGTTCGGGTGAAGGCCCAGGGCTCGCAGCCAACGTCGGGGCGGCA
GGCCCTGCCATAGCCTCAGGTTACTCATATATACTTTAGATTGATTTAAAACTTCATTTTTAATTTAAAA
GGATCTAGGTGAAGATCCTTTTTGATAATCTCATGACCAAAATCCCTTAACGTGAGTTTTCGTTCCACTG
AGCGTCAGACCCCGTAGAAAAGATCAAAGGATCTTCTTGAGATCCTTTTTTTCTGCGCGTAATCTGCTGC
TTGCAAACAAAAAAACCACCGCTACCAGCGGTGGTTTGTTTGCCGGATCAAGAGCTACCAACTCTTTTTC
CGAAGGTAACTGGCTTCAGCAGAGCGCAGATACCAAATACTGTTCTTCTAGTGTAGCCGTAGTTAGGCCA
CCACTTCAAGAACTCTGTAGCACCGCCTACATACCTCGCTCTGCTAATCCTGTTACCAGTGGCTGCTGCC
AGTGGCGATAAGTCGTGTCTTACCGGGTTGGACTCAAGACGATAGTTACCGGATAAGGCGCAGCGGTCGG
GCTGAACGGGGGGTTCGTGCACACAGCCCAGCTTGGAGCGAACGACCTACACCGAACTGAGATACCTACA
GCGTGAGCTATGAGAAAGCGCCACGCTTCCCGAAGGGAGAAAGGCGGACAGGTATCCGGTAAGCGGCAGG
GTCGGAACAGGAGAGCGCACGAGGGAGCTTCCAGGGGGAAACGCCTGGTATCTTTATAGTCCTGTCGGGT
TTCGCCACCTCTGACTTGAGCGTCGATTTTTGTGATGCTCGTCAGGGGGGCGGAGCCTATGGAAAAACGC
CAGCAACGCGGCCTTTTTACGGTTCCTGGCCTTTTGCTGGCCTTTTGCTCACATGTTCTTTCCTGCGTTA
TCCCCTGATTCTGTGGATAACCGTATTACCGCCATGCAT
